Addgene plasmid #127549: MyoUTipGAPi
Purpose: Positive RNAi control for pGAPi-based RNAi silencing in tandem with APT transcript segment
Depositing lab: Luis Vidali. Depositing organization: Worcester Polytechnic Institute. Publication: Robust survival-based RNAi of gene families using in tandem silencing of adenine phosphoribosyltransferase. Orr RG, Foley SJ, Sherman CA, Abreu I, Galotto G, Liu B, Gonzalez-Guerrero M, Vidali L. Plant Physiol. 2020 Aug 6. pii: pp.20.00865. doi: 10.1104/pp.20.00865. PubMed 32764132.
Backbone
  Vector backbone: pGAPi
  Backbone manufacturer: Vidali Lab
  Backbone size w/o insert (bp): 6647
  Total vector size (bp): 9575
  Vector type: RNAi ; Positive control
  Selectable markers: Hygromycin ; 2-Fluoroadenine
Growth in bacteria
  Bacterial resistance: Ampicillin, 100 μg/mL
  Growth temperature: 37°C
  Growth strain: DH5alpha
  Copy number: High Copy
Gene/Insert
  Gene/Insert name: Myosin XIa+b 5'UTR and Adenine Phosphorybosyltransferase transcript segment (alt names: MyoUTi-APT; MyoUTi-APRT)
  Species: Physcomitrella patens
  Insert size (bp): 829
  GenBank ID: HM038541.1 HM038542.1
  Promoter: Ubiquitin
  Cloning method: Gateway Cloning
  Sequencing primers: 5′ CTTTTGTCGATGCTCACCCTG; 3′ CCGGCAACAGGATTCAATCTT
Terms and licenses: Academic/Nonprofit Terms; Industry Terms: Not Available to Industry
How to cite: MyoUTipGAPi was a gift from Luis Vidali (Addgene plasmid # 127549 ; http://n2t.net/addgene:127549 ; RRID:Addgene_127549)
