[The description below was written by a language model from this plasmid's Addgene catalogue record and pLannotate feature annotations shown in this document.]
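Description:
MyoUTipGAPi is a plant RNAi plasmid built on the pGAPi backbone for use in the moss Physcomitrella patens, where it serves as the positive control for the pGAPi survival-based silencing system. It is about 9.6 kb and is maintained in E. coli as a high-copy plasmid through a ColE1/pUC-type origin with ampicillin resistance (AmpR under its own bla promoter). Remnants of the lac promoter/operator region are carried over from the cloning backbone. For plant selection it carries a hygromycin phosphotransferase (hph) cassette driven by the CaMV 35S promoter and ended by the CaMV poly(A) signal.

The payload is an inverted-repeat hairpin cassette transcribed from the maize polyubiquitin promoter and terminated by the NOS terminator. Each arm contains a segment of the adenine phosphoribosyltransferase (APT) transcript, which the automated annotation labels by homology to Arabidopsis APT4. Next to it, between attB1 and attB2 Gateway sites, lies the recombined insert of myosin XIa and XIb 5'UTR sequences. The two arms are in opposite orientations around a GUS fragment that acts as the loop spacer, so the transcript folds into double-stranded RNA that triggers silencing of both APT and the myosin XI genes.

Because APT converts 2-fluoroadenine into a toxic nucleotide, only cells in which silencing is active survive on this compound. Selection therefore enriches for cells that are also silencing the linked target. The record gives the construct's purpose as a positive control for this tandem silencing approach. The sequenced and depositor records differ by only a few nucleotides and show the same feature layout.
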