Features (pLannotate 1.2.2; 20 found; start..end, strand, type, name):
      1..1961    +  promoter       Ubi promoter: maize polyubiquitin gene promoter
   2154..2381    +  CDS            APT4 (fragment): APT4_ARATH - Experimental evidence at protein level: Swiss-Prot protein existence level 1. Catalyzes a salvage reaction resulting in the formation of AMP, that is energically less costly than de novo synthesis. May contribute to the recycling of adenine into adenylate nucleotides and the inactivation of cytokinins by phosphoribosylation. Possesses low activity toward adenine, but can efficiently convert cytokinins from free bases (active form) to the corresponding nucleotides (inactive form). From Arabidopsis thaliana (Mouse-ear cress).
   2390..2410    +  protein_bind   attB2: mutant version of attB; core recombination site for the Gateway® BP reaction BP Clonase™
   3237..3261    -  protein_bind   attB1: mutant version of attB; recombination site for the Gateway® BP reaction BP Clonase™
   3271..3636    +  CDS            GUS (fragment): β-glucuronidase; uidA (or gusA) from E. coli
   3652..3676    +  protein_bind   attB1: mutant version of attB; recombination site for the Gateway® BP reaction BP Clonase™
   4503..4523    -  protein_bind   attB2: mutant version of attB; core recombination site for the Gateway® BP reaction BP Clonase™
   4532..4759    -  CDS            APT4 (fragment): APT4_ARATH - Experimental evidence at protein level: Swiss-Prot protein existence level 1. Catalyzes a salvage reaction resulting in the formation of AMP, that is energically less costly than de novo synthesis. May contribute to the recycling of adenine into adenylate nucleotides and the inactivation of cytokinins by phosphoribosylation. Possesses low activity toward adenine, but can efficiently convert cytokinins from free bases (active form) to the corresponding nucleotides (inactive form). From Arabidopsis thaliana (Mouse-ear cress).
   4943..5195    +  terminator     NOS terminator: nopaline synthase terminator and poly(A) signal
   5228..5572    +  promoter       CaMV 35S promoter: strong constitutive promoter from cauliflower mosaic virus
   5524..5570    +  promoter       minimal CaMV 35S promoter: minimal 35S promoter from cauliflower mosaic virus
   5602..6624    +  CDS            hph: KHYB_ECOLX - Experimental evidence at protein level: Swiss-Prot protein existence level 1. The aminoglycoside phosphotransferases achieve inactivation of their antibiotic substrates by phosphorylation. Only phosphorylates hygromycin and closely related compounds such as demethyl analogs and destomycin. From Escherichia coli.
   6696..6872    +  polyA_signal   CaMV poly(A) signal: cauliflower mosaic virus polyadenylation signal
   7453..7469    -  protein_bind   lac operator: The lac repressor binds to the lac operator to inhibit transcription in E. coli. This inhibition can be relieved by adding lactose or isopropyl-β-D-thiogalactopyranoside (IPTG). lac repressor encoded by lacI
   7477..7507    -  promoter       lac promoter: promoter for the E. coli lac operon
   7522..7543    -  protein_bind   CAP binding site: CAP binding activates transcription in the presence of cAMP. E. coli catabolite activator protein
   7556..7648    -  CDS            lacI (fragment): lac repressor; lacI; The lac repressor binds to the lac operator to inhibit transcription in E. coli. This inhibition can be relieved by adding lactose or isopropyl-β-D-thiogalactopyranoside (IPTG).
   7831..8419    -  rep_origin     ori: high-copy-number ColE1/pMB1/pBR322/pUC origin of replication
   8590..9450    -  CDS            AmpR: β-lactamase; bla; confers resistance to ampicillin, carbenicillin, and related antibiotics
   9451..9555    -  promoter       AmpR promoter: bla
>Addgene plasmid #127549 | MyoUTipGAPi | depositor full sequence | sequence record 244270 | MyoUTipGAPi sequence 9575 bps
CTAGAGATAATGAGCATTGCATGTCTAAGTTATAAAAAATTACCACATATTTTTTTTGTCACACTTGTTT
GAAGTGCAGTTTATCTATCTTTATACATATATTTAAACTTTACTCTACGAATAATATAATCTATAGTACT
ACAATAATATCAGTGTTTTAGAGAATCATATAAATGAACAGTTAGACATGGTCTAAAGGACAATTGAGTA
TTTTGACAACAGGACTCTACAGTTTTATCTTTTTAGTGTGCATGTGTTCTCCTTTTTTTTTGCAAATAGC
TTCACCTATATAATACTTCATCCATTTTATTAGTACATCCATTTAGGGTTTAGGGTTAATGGTTTTTATA
GACTAATTTTTTTAGTACATCTATTTTATTCTATTTTAGCCTCTAAATTAAGAAAACTAAAACTCTATTT
TAGTTTTTTTATTTAATAATTTAGATATAAAATAGAATAAAATAAAGTGACTAAAAATTAAACAAATACC
CTTTAAGAAATTAAAAAAACTAAGGAAACATTTTTCTTGTTTCGAGTAGATAATGCCAGCCTGTTAAACG
CCGTCGACGAGTCTAACGGACACCAACCAGCGAACCAGCAGCGTCGCGTCGGGCCAAGCGAAGCAGACGG
CACGGCATCTCTGTCGCTGCCTCTGGACCCCTCTCGAGAGTTCCGCTCCACCGTTGGACTTGCTCCGCTG
TCGGCATCCAGAAATTGCGTGGCGGAGCGGCAGACGTGAGCCGGCACGGCAGGCGGCCTCCTCCTCCTCT
CACGGCACGGCAGCTACGGGGGATTCCTTTCCCACCGCTCCTTCGCTTTCCCTTCCTCGCCCGCCGTAAT
AAATAGACACCCCCTCCACACCCTCTTTCCCCAACCTCGTGTTGTTCGGAGCGCACACACACACAACCAG
ATCTCCCCCAAATCCACCCGTCGGCACCTCCGCTTCAAGGTACGCCGCTCGTCCTCCCCCCCCCCCCCTC
TCTACCTTCTCTAGATCGGCGTTCCGGTCCATGGTTAGGGCCCGGTAGTTCTACTTCTGTTCATGTTTGT
GTTAGATCCGTGTTTGTGTTAGATCCGTGCTGCTAGCGTTCGTACACGGATGCGACCTGTACGTCAGACA
CGTTCTGATTGCTAACTTGCCAGTGTTTCTCTTTGGGGAATCCTGGGATGGCTCTAGCCGTTCCGCAGAC
GGGATCGATTTCATGATTTTTTTTGTTTCGTTGCATAGGGTTTGGTTTGCCCTTTTCCTTTATTTCAATA
TATGCCGTGCACTTGTTTGTCGGGTCATCTTTTCATGCTTTTTTTTGTCTTGGTTGTGATGATGTGGTCT
GGTTGGGCGGTCGTTCTAGATCGGAGTAGAATTAATTCTGTTTCAAACTACCTGGTGGATTTATTAATTT
TGGATCTGTATGTGTGTGCCATACATATTCATAGTTACGAATTGAAGATGATGGATGGAAATATCGATCT
AGGATAGGTATACATGTTGATGCGGGTTTTACTGATGCATATACAGAGATGCTTTTTGTTCGCTTGGTTG
TGATGATGTGGTGTGGTTGGGCGGTCGTTCATTCGTTCTAGATCGGAGTAGAATACTGTTTCAAACTACC
TGGTGTATTTATTAATTTTGGAACTGTATGTGTGTGTCATACATCTTCATAGTTACGAGTTTAAGATGGA
TGGAAATATCGATCTAGGATAGGTATACATGTTGATGTGGGTTTTACTGATGCATATACATGATGGCATA
TGCAGCATCTATTCATATGCTCTAACCTTGAGTACCTATCTATTATAATAAACAAGTATGTTTTATAATT
ATTTTGATCTTGATATACTTGGATGATGGCATATGCAGCAGCTATATGTGGATTTTTTTAGCCCTGCCTT
CATACGCTATTTATTTGCTTGGTACTGTTTCTTTTGTCGATGCTCACCCTGTTGTTTGGTGTTACTTCTG
CGCCAGTGCCAAGTTAATTCGAGCTCAAGCTTTACCGTGCGCCACTTGACACAGACTGGAAATATTCTCG
TTCACACAGTGCTAGGGCTTCAGGGTGTGAGCCGTGGCGCATCTTGTGGACTTGCCGTGGCGAGCTACCT
CCACGCTCCCGCTTCCGCAATTTTGTTGCAGTGCTTTGGATTCTCGTGGTTGCTCGTCTCAGGAAGTGAA
GATGTCGGCCTCCAAGGATGGCGACCCTCGGATCCAGTATATCTCGGACAGCATCCGTACCATTCCTGAT
TTTCCTCACAAAGGCATTATGTTCCGAGATGTGACGACGTTGCTGTTGGATCATAAGGCTTTCAAAGACA
CGATCGACATCTTTGTTGAGCGTTACCGGGACCAGAAGGTGGACGTCATTGTGGGAATTGAAGCTCGAGG
TATTTAAATCCACTTTGTACAAGAAAGCTGGGTCGGCGCGCCCACCCTTGCGCCACGCGAAACTCCTGAT
TGCGATCACCTCATCTACACTGGTGTGGCCTGCACAAGATTTAAAACACGACAACTCGCACGCTCCACAG
ACGGAGCCCCCGCTCCACAGCACTGATCCACAAACTCCGCGCTCACTCCCCCGCTAATCACCTACGAGCC
ACCCCTCGCCCGCCTCCTCCCTCCTGATCCAGCAAATATTGCAACGCACGGTCTATCTGACCGCTTCCAC
GGCGAGAAAAATAAAAATAAAAGTAAAAAAAAAATGCCCGGGCTTGATGATGTTCCTTGAGAAACAATCT
GCGCGCCTCTCCGCGGCTCCGAGAGGGACCGAGGCGAAGTATTGATTCGAGTCAGTGTGGAGAGCAGATG
CGGAGGGGAGGGAGGGGAAGGGGGACAGCACTAACATTACGGGTGAAGGGGGCGGCCGCGGGAATTCGAT
TCTTTTTCAATTGTGATTTCGCGTTGGTTGTGTTGGTGCTGTCTCCTCCTCCTCCTCGTCATCTCCTCTT
CAGACGCACAGTCGAAGCTACACCCCCCCCCCCAATTACTGTGGTTGGCTGGCACCTAGGATCACGCACG
CACGCTCTCTACCGGGTCTTCATCGACACTTTCATTTCTCCCAGGCTAGGAGAGGTTTTGTTCTTTGCTG
TGGAAGTGTGCTGCTGCCGCTGCTCAGGGGAGGGGCTGCTGCTGTGAGTAGCAAGATTCGTTAGATTACG
AACGAGGACGACGACGAGGAACACGAGGGGACGCTTTCTTGGTGATTGGGACGGGGGTTCAATCACTAGT
GAATTCGCGGCCGCGGAGCCTGCTTTTTTGTACAAACTTGTGATTACGTACAGATGAACATGGCATCGTG
GTGATTGATGAAACTGCTGCTGTCGGCTTTAACCTCTCTTTAGGCATTGGTTTCGAAGCGGGCAACAAGC
CGAAAGAACTGTACAGCGAAGAGGCAGTCAACGGGGAAACTCAGCAAGCGCACTTACAGGCGATTAAAGA
GCTGATAGCGCGTGACAAAAACCACCCAAGCGTGGTGATGTGGAGTATTGCCAACGAACCCTCGAGGGAT
ACCCGTCCGCAAGTGCACGGGAATATTTCGCCACTGGCGGAAGCAACGCGTAAACTCGACCCGACGCGTC
CGATCACCTGCGTCAATGTAATGTTCTGCGACGCTCACACCGATACCATCAGCGATCTCTTTGATGCCTA
GGTACGTAATCACAAGTTTGTACAAAAAAGCAGGCTCCGCGGCCGCGAATTCACTAGTGATTGAACCCCC
GTCCCAATCACCAAGAAAGCGTCCCCTCGTGTTCCTCGTCGTCGTCCTCGTTCGTAATCTAACGAATCTT
GCTACTCACAGCAGCAGCCCCTCCCCTGAGCAGCGGCAGCAGCACACTTCCACAGCAAAGAACAAAACCT
CTCCTAGCCTGGGAGAAATGAAAGTGTCGATGAAGACCCGGTAGAGAGCGTGCGTGCGTGATCCTAGGTG
CCAGCCAACCACAGTAATTGGGGGGGGGGGTGTAGCTTCGACTGTGCGTCTGAAGAGGAGATGACGAGGA
GGAGGAGGAGACAGCACCAACACAACCAACGCGAAATCACAATTGAAAAAGAATCGAATTCCCGCGGCCG
CCCCCTTCACCCGTAATGTTAGTGCTGTCCCCCTTCCCCTCCCTCCCCTCCGCATCTGCTCTCCACACTG
ACTCGAATCAATACTTCGCCTCGGTCCCTCTCGGAGCCGCGGAGAGGCGCGCAGATTGTTTCTCAAGGAA
CATCATCAAGCCCGGGCATTTTTTTTTTACTTTTATTTTTATTTTTCTCGCCGTGGAAGCGGTCAGATAG
ACCGTGCGTTGCAATATTTGCTGGATCAGGAGGGAGGAGGCGGGCGAGGGGTGGCTCGTAGGTGATTAGC
GGGGGAGTGAGCGCGGAGTTTGTGGATCAGTGCTGTGGAGCGGGGGCTCCGTCTGTGGAGCGTGCGAGTT
GTCGTGTTTTAAATCTTGTGCAGGCCACACCAGTGTAGATGAGGTGATCGCAATCAGGAGTTTCGCGTGG
CGCAAGGGTGGGCGCGCCGACCCAGCTTTCTTGTACAAAGTGGGTTTAAATACCTCGAGCTTCAATTCCC
ACAATGACGTCCACCTTCTGGTCCCGGTAACGCTCAACAAAGATGTCGATCGTGTCTTTGAAAGCCTTAT
GATCCAACAGCAACGTCGTCACATCTCGGAACATAATGCCTTTGTGAGGAAAATCAGGAATGGTACGGAT
GCTGTCCGAGATATACTGGATCCGAGGGTCGCCATCCTTGGAGGCCGACATCTTCACTTCCTGAGACGAG
CAACCACGAGAATCCAAAGCACTGCAACAAAATTGCGGAAGCGGGAGCGTGGAGGTAGCTCGCCACGGCA
AGTCCACAAGATGCGCCACGGCTCACACCCTGAAGCCCTAGCACTGTGTGAACGAGAATATTTCCAGTCT
GTGTCAAGTGGCGCACGGTAAAGCTTGGTACCCCTACTCCAAGATCGTTCAAACATTTGGCAATAAAGTT
TCTTAAGATTGAATCCTGTTGCCGGTCTTGCGATGATTATCATATAATTTCTGTTGAATTACGTTAAGCA
TGTAATAATTAACATGTAATGCATGACGTTATTTATGAGATGGGTTTTTATGATTAGAGTCCCGCAATTA
TACATTTAATACGCGATAGAAAACAAAATATAGCGCGCAAACTAGGATAAATTATCGCGCGCGGTGTCAT
CTATGTTACTAGATCGGGGATACAGTCTCAGAAGACCAAAGGGCTATTGAGACTTTTCAACAAAGGGTAA
TTTCGGGAAACCTCCTCGGATTCCATTGCCCAGCTATCTGTCACTTCATCGAAAGGACAGTAGAAAAGGA
AGGTGGCTCCTACAAATGCCATCATTGCGATAAAGGAAAGGCTATCATTCAAGATGCCTCTGCCGACAGT
GGTCCCAAAGATGGACCCCCACCCCGAGGAGCATCGTGGAAAAAGAAGACGTTCCAACCACGTCTTCAAA
GCAAGTGGATTGATGTGACATCTCCACTGACGTAAGGGATGACGCACAATCCCACTATCCTTCGCAAGAC
CCTTCCTCTATATAAGGAAGTTCATTTCATTTGGAGAGGACAGCCCAAGCATGGAGAACCGACCTGCAGG
CATGAAAAAGCCTGAACTCACCGCGACGTCTGTCGAGAAGTTTCTGATCGAAAAGTTCGACAGCGTCTCC
GACCTGATGCAGCTCTCGGAGGGCGAAGAATCTCGTGCTTTCAGCTTCGATGTAGGAGGGCGTGGATATG
TCCTGCGGGTAAATAGCTGCGCCGATGGTTTCTACAAAGATCGTTATGTTTATCGGCACTTTGCATCGGC
CGCGCTCCCGATTCCGGAAGTGCTTGACATTGGGGAATTCAGCGAGAGCCTGACCTATTGCATCTCCCGC
CGTGCACAGGGTGTCACGTTGCAAGACCTGCCTGAAACCGAACTGCCCGCTGTTCTGCAGCCGGTCGCGG
AGGCCATGGATGCGATCGCTGCGGCCGATCTTAGCCAGACGAGCGGGTTCGGCCCATTCGGACCGCAAGG
AATCGGTCAATACACTACATGGCGTGATTTCATATGCGCGATTGCTGATCCCCATGTGTATCACTGGCAA
ACTGTGATGGACGACACCGTCAGTGCGTCCGTCGCGCAGGCTCTCGATGAGCTGATGCTTTGGGCCGAGG
ACTGCCCCGAAGTCCGGCACCTCGTGCACGCGGATTTCGGCTCCAACAATGTCCTGACGGACAATGGCCG
CATAACAGCGGTCATTGACTGGAGCGAGGCGATGTTCGGGGATTCCCAATACGAGGTCGCCAACATCTTC
TTCTGGAGGCCGTGGTTGGCTTGTATGGAGCAGCAGACGCGCTACTTCGAGCGGAGGCATCCGGAGCTTG
CAGGATCGCCGCGGCTCCGGGCGTATATGCTCCGCATTGGTCTTGACCAACTCTATCAGAGCTTGGTTGA
CGGCAATTTCGATGATGCAGCTTGGGCGCAGGGTCGATGCGACGCAATCGTCCGATCCGGAGCCGGGACT
GTCGGGCGTACACAAATCGCCCGCAGAAGCGCGGCCGTCTGGACCGATGGCTGTGTAGAAGTACTCGCCG
ATAGTGGAAACCGACGCCCCAGCACTCGTCCGAGGGCAAAGGAATGAGCGGGACTCTGGGGTTCGGACGG
TACGCTGAAATCACCAGTCTCTTCTACAAATCTATCTCTCTCTATTTTCTCCATAAATAATGTGTGAGTA
GTTTCCCGATAAGGGAAATTAGGGTTCTTATAGGGTTTCGCTCATGTGTTGAGCATATAAGAAACCCTTA
GTATGTATTTGTATTTGTAAAATACTTCTATCAATAAAATTTCTAATTCCTAAAACCAAAATCCAGTACT
AAAATCCAGATCTCCTAAAGTCCCTATAGATCTTTGTCGTGAATATAAACCAGACACGAGACGACTAAAC
CTGGAGCCCAGACGCCGTTCGAAGCTAGAAGTACCGCTTAGGCAGGAGGCCGTTAGGGAAAAGATGCTAA
GGCAGGGTTGGTTACGTTGACTCCCCCGTAGGTTTGGTTTAAATATGATGAAGTGGACGGAAGGAAGGAG
GAAGACAAGGAAGGATAAGGTTGCAGGCCCTGTGCAAGGTAAGAAGATGGAAATTTGATAGAGGTACGCT
ACTATACTTATACTATACGCTAAGGGAATGCTTGTATTTATACCCTATACCCCCTAATAACCCCTTATCA
ATTTAAGAAATAATCCGCATAAGCCCCCGCTTAAAAATTGGTATCAGAGCCATGAATAGGTCTATGACCA
AAACTCAAGAGGATAAAACCTCACCAAAATACGAAAGAGTTCTTAACTCTAAAGATAAAAGATCTTTCAA
GATCAAAACTAGTTCCCTCACACCGGTGACGGGGATCGCATGCGATATCTGCGAGAGATCTAGACTGGCG
TAATCATGGTCATAGCTGTTTCCTGTGTGAAATTGTTATCCGCTCACAATTCCACACAACATACGAGCCG
GAAGCATAAAGTGTAAAGCCTGGGGTGCCTAATGAGTGAGCTAACTCACATTAATTGCGTTGCGCTCACT
GCCCGCTTTCCAGTCGGGAAACCTGTCGTGCCAGCTGCATTAATGAATCGGCCAACGCGCGGGGAGAGGC
GGTTTGCGTATTGGGCGCTCTTCCGCTTCCTCGCTCACTGACTCGCTGCGCTCGGTCGTTCGGCTGCGGC
GAGCGGTATCAGCTCACTCAAAGGCGGTAATACGGTTATCCACAGAATCAGGGGATAACGCAGGAAAGAA
CATGTGAGCAAAAGGCCAGCAAAAGGCCAGGAACCGTAAAAAGGCCGCGTTGCTGGCGTTTTTCCATAGG
CTCCGCCCCCCTGACGAGCATCACAAAAATCGACGCTCAAGTCAGAGGTGGCGAAACCCGACAGGACTAT
AAAGATACCAGGCGTTTCCCCCTGGAAGCTCCCTCGTGCGCTCTCCTGTTCCGACCCTGCCGCTTACCGG
ATACCTGTCCGCCTTTCTCCCTTCGGGAAGCGTGGCGCTTTCTCAATGCTCACGCTGTAGGTATCTCAGT
TCGGTGTAGGTCGTTCGCTCCAAGCTGGGCTGTGTGCACGAACCCCCCGTTCAGCCCGACCGCTGCGCCT
TATCCGGTAACTATCGTCTTGAGTCCAACCCGGTAAGACACGACTTATCGCCACTGGCAGCAGCCACTGG
TAACAGGATTAGCAGAGCGAGGTATGTAGGCGGTGCTACAGAGTTCTTGAAGTGGTGGCCTAACTACGGC
TACACTAGAAGGACAGTATTTGGTATCTGCGCTCTGCTGAAGCCAGTTACCTTCGGAAAAAGAGTTGGTA
GCTCTTGATCCGGCAAACAAACCACCGCTGGTAGCGGTGGTTTTTTTGTTTGCAAGCAGCAGATTACGCG
CAGAAAAAAAGGATCTCAAGAAGATCCTTTGATCTTTTCTACGGGGTCTGACGCTCAGTGGAACGAAAAC
TCACGTTAAGGGATTTTGGTCATGAGATTATCAAAAAGGATCTTCACCTAGATCCTTTTAAATTAAAAAT
GAAGTTTTAAATCAATCTAAAGTATATATGAGTAAACTTGGTCTGACAGTTACCAATGCTTAATCAGTGA
GGCACCTATCTCAGCGATCTGTCTATTTCGTTCATCCATAGTTGCCTGACTCCCCGTCGTGTAGATAACT
ACGATACGGGAGGGCTTACCATCTGGCCCCAGTGCTGCAATGATACCGCGAGACCCACGCTCACCGGCTC
CAGATTTATCAGCAATAAACCAGCCAGCCGGAAGGGCCGAGCGCAGAAGTGGTCCTGCAACTTTATCCGC
CTCCATCCAGTCTATTAATTGTTGCCGGGAAGCTAGAGTAAGTAGTTCGCCAGTTAATAGTTTGCGCAAC
GTTGTTGCCATTGCTACAGGCATCGTGGTGTCACGCTCGTCGTTTGGTATGGCTTCATTCAGCTCCGGTT
CCCAACGATCAAGGCGAGTTACATGATCCCCCATGTTGTGCAAAAAAGCGGTTAGCTCCTTCGGTCCTCC
GATCGTTGTCAGAAGTAAGTTGGCCGCAGTGTTATCACTCATGGTTATGGCAGCACTGCATAATTCTCTT
ACTGTCATGCCATCCGTAAGATGCTTTTCTGTGACTGGTGAGTACTCAACCAAGTCATTCTGAGAATAGT
GTATGCGGCGACCGAGTTGCTCTTGCCCGGCGTCAATACGGGATAATACCGCGCCACATAGCAGAACTTT
AAAAGTGCTCATCATTGGAAAACGTTCTTCGGGGCGAAAACTCTCAAGGATCTTACCGCTGTTGAGATCC
AGTTCGATGTAACCCACTCGTGCACCCAACTGATCTTCAGCATCTTTTACTTTCACCAGCGTTTCTGGGT
GAGCAAAAACAGGAAGGCAAAATGCCGCAAAAAAGGGAATAAGGGCGACACGGAAATGTTGAATACTCAT
ACTCTTCCTTTTTCAATATTATTGAAGCATTTATCAGGGTTATTGTCTCATGAGCGGATACATATTTGAA
TGTATTTAGAAAAATAAACAAATAGGGGTTCCGCGCACATTTCCCCGAAAAGTGC
