Features (pLannotate 1.2.2; 20 found; start..end, strand, type, name):
      1..1962    +  promoter       Ubi promoter: maize polyubiquitin gene promoter
   2155..2382    +  CDS            APT4 (fragment): APT4_ARATH - Experimental evidence at protein level: Swiss-Prot protein existence level 1. Catalyzes a salvage reaction resulting in the formation of AMP, that is energically less costly than de novo synthesis. May contribute to the recycling of adenine into adenylate nucleotides and the inactivation of cytokinins by phosphoribosylation. Possesses low activity toward adenine, but can efficiently convert cytokinins from free bases (active form) to the corresponding nucleotides (inactive form). From Arabidopsis thaliana (Mouse-ear cress).
   2391..2411    +  protein_bind   attB2: mutant version of attB; core recombination site for the Gateway® BP reaction BP Clonase™
   3238..3262    -  protein_bind   attB1: mutant version of attB; recombination site for the Gateway® BP reaction BP Clonase™
   3272..3640    +  CDS            GUS (fragment): β-glucuronidase; uidA (or gusA) from E. coli
   3656..3680    +  protein_bind   attB1: mutant version of attB; recombination site for the Gateway® BP reaction BP Clonase™
   4507..4527    -  protein_bind   attB2: mutant version of attB; core recombination site for the Gateway® BP reaction BP Clonase™
   4536..4763    -  CDS            APT4 (fragment): APT4_ARATH - Experimental evidence at protein level: Swiss-Prot protein existence level 1. Catalyzes a salvage reaction resulting in the formation of AMP, that is energically less costly than de novo synthesis. May contribute to the recycling of adenine into adenylate nucleotides and the inactivation of cytokinins by phosphoribosylation. Possesses low activity toward adenine, but can efficiently convert cytokinins from free bases (active form) to the corresponding nucleotides (inactive form). From Arabidopsis thaliana (Mouse-ear cress).
   4947..5199    +  terminator     NOS terminator: nopaline synthase terminator and poly(A) signal
   5232..5577    +  promoter       CaMV 35S promoter: strong constitutive promoter from cauliflower mosaic virus
   5529..5575    +  promoter       minimal CaMV 35S promoter: minimal 35S promoter from cauliflower mosaic virus
   5607..6629    +  CDS            hph: KHYB_ECOLX - Experimental evidence at protein level: Swiss-Prot protein existence level 1. The aminoglycoside phosphotransferases achieve inactivation of their antibiotic substrates by phosphorylation. Only phosphorylates hygromycin and closely related compounds such as demethyl analogs and destomycin. From Escherichia coli.
   6702..6878    +  polyA_signal   CaMV poly(A) signal: cauliflower mosaic virus polyadenylation signal
   7456..7472    -  protein_bind   lac operator: The lac repressor binds to the lac operator to inhibit transcription in E. coli. This inhibition can be relieved by adding lactose or isopropyl-β-D-thiogalactopyranoside (IPTG). lac repressor encoded by lacI
   7480..7510    -  promoter       lac promoter: promoter for the E. coli lac operon
   7525..7546    -  protein_bind   CAP binding site: CAP binding activates transcription in the presence of cAMP. E. coli catabolite activator protein
   7559..7651    -  CDS            lacI (fragment): lac repressor; lacI; The lac repressor binds to the lac operator to inhibit transcription in E. coli. This inhibition can be relieved by adding lactose or isopropyl-β-D-thiogalactopyranoside (IPTG).
   7834..8422    -  rep_origin     ori: high-copy-number ColE1/pMB1/pBR322/pUC origin of replication
   8593..9453    -  CDS            AmpR: β-lactamase; bla; confers resistance to ampicillin, carbenicillin, and related antibiotics
   9454..9558    -  promoter       AmpR promoter: bla
>Addgene plasmid #127549 | MyoUTipGAPi | addgene full sequence | sequence record 249090 | Addgene NGS Result
CTAGAGATAATGAGCATTGCATGTCTAAGTTATAAAAAATTACCACATATTTTTTTTGTCACACTTGTTT
GAAGTGCAGTTTATCTATCTTTATACATATATTTAAACTTTACTCTACGAATAATATAATCTATAGTACT
ACAATAATATCAGTGTTTTAGAGAATCATATAAATGAACAGTTAGACATGGTCTAAAGGACAATTGAGTA
TTTTGACAACAGGACTCTACAGTTTTATCTTTTTAGTGTGCATGTGTTCTCCTTTTTTTTTGCAAATAGC
TTCACCTATATAATACTTCATCCATTTTATTAGTACATCCATTTAGGGTTTAGGGTTAATGGTTTTTATA
GACTAATTTTTTTAGTACATCTATTTTATTCTATTTTAGCCTCTAAATTAAGAAAACTAAAACTCTATTT
TAGTTTTTTTATTTAATAATTTAGATATAAAATAGAATAAAATAAAGTGACTAAAAATTAAACAAATACC
CTTTAAGAAATTAAAAAAACTAAGGAAACATTTTTCTTGTTTCGAGTAGATAATGCCAGCCTGTTAAACG
CCGTCGACGAGTCTAACGGACACCAACCAGCGAACCAGCAGCGTCGCGTCGGGCCAAGCGAAGCAGACGG
CACGGCATCTCTGTCGCTGCCTCTGGACCCCTCTCGAGAGTTCCGCTCCACCGTTGGACTTGCTCCGCTG
TCGGCATCCAGAAATTGCGTGGCGGAGCGGCAGACGTGAGCCGGCACGGCAGGCGGCCTCCTCCTCCTCT
CACGGCACCGGCAGCTACGGGGGATTCCTTTCCCACCGCTCCTTCGCTTTCCCTTCCTCGCCCGCCGTAA
TAAATAGACACCCCCTCCACACCCTCTTTCCCCAACCTCGTGTTGTTCGGAGCGCACACACACACAACCA
GATCTCCCCCAAATCCACCCGTCGGCACCTCCGCTTCAAGGTACGCCGCTCGTCCTCCCCCCCCCCCCCT
CTCTACCTTCTCTAGATCGGCGTTCCGGTCCATGGTTAGGGCCCGGTAGTTCTACTTCTGTTCATGTTTG
TGTTAGATCCGTGTTTGTGTTAGATCCGTGCTGCTAGCGTTCGTACACGGATGCGACCTGTACGTCAGAC
ACGTTCTGATTGCTAACTTGCCAGTGTTTCTCTTTGGGGAATCCTGGGATGGCTCTAGCCGTTCCGCAGA
CGGGATCGATTTCATGATTTTTTTTGTTTCGTTGCATAGGGTTTGGTTTGCCCTTTTCCTTTATTTCAAT
ATATGCCGTGCACTTGTTTGTCGGGTCATCTTTTCATGCTTTTTTTTGTCTTGGTTGTGATGATGTGGTC
TGGTTGGGCGGTCGTTCTAGATCGGAGTAGAATTAATTCTGTTTCAAACTACCTGGTGGATTTATTAATT
TTGGATCTGTATGTGTGTGCCATACATATTCATAGTTACGAATTGAAGATGATGGATGGAAATATCGATC
TAGGATAGGTATACATGTTGATGCGGGTTTTACTGATGCATATACAGAGATGCTTTTTGTTCGCTTGGTT
GTGATGATGTGGTGTGGTTGGGCGGTCGTTCATTCGTTCTAGATCGGAGTAGAATACTGTTTCAAACTAC
CTGGTGTATTTATTAATTTTGGAACTGTATGTGTGTGTCATACATCTTCATAGTTACGAGTTTAAGATGG
ATGGAAATATCGATCTAGGATAGGTATACATGTTGATGTGGGTTTTACTGATGCATATACATGATGGCAT
ATGCAGCATCTATTCATATGCTCTAACCTTGAGTACCTATCTATTATAATAAACAAGTATGTTTTATAAT
TATTTTGATCTTGATATACTTGGATGATGGCATATGCAGCAGCTATATGTGGATTTTTTTAGCCCTGCCT
TCATACGCTATTTATTTGCTTGGTACTGTTTCTTTTGTCGATGCTCACCCTGTTGTTTGGTGTTACTTCT
GCGCCAGTGCCAAGTTAATTCGAGCTCAAGCTTTACCGTGCGCCACTTGACACAGACTGGAAATATTCTC
GTTCACACAGTGCTAGGGCTTCAGGGTGTGAGCCGTGGCGCATCTTGTGGACTTGCCGTGGCGAGCTACC
TCCACGCTCCCGCTTCCGCAATTTTGTTGCAGTGCTTTGGATTCTCGTGGTTGCTCGTCTCAGGAAGTGA
AGATGTCGGCCTCCAAGGATGGCGACCCTCGGATCCAGTATATCTCGGACAGCATCCGTACCATTCCTGA
TTTTCCTCACAAAGGCATTATGTTCCGAGATGTGACGACGTTGCTGTTGGATCATAAGGCTTTCAAAGAC
ACGATCGACATCTTTGTTGAGCGTTACCGGGACCAGAAGGTGGACGTCATTGTGGGAATTGAAGCTCGAG
GTATTTAAATCCACTTTGTACAAGAAAGCTGGGTCGGCGCGCCCACCCTTGCGCCACGCGAAACTCCTGA
TTGCGATCACCTCATCTACACTGGTGTGGCCTGCACAAGATTTAAAACACGACAACTCGCACGCTCCACA
GACGGAGCCCCCGCTCCACAGCACTGATCCACAAACTCCGCGCTCACTCCCCCGCTAATCACCTACGAGC
CACCCCTCGCCCGCCTCCTCCCTCCTGATCCAGCAAATATTGCAACGCACGGTCTATCTGACCGCTTCCA
CGGCGAGAAAAATAAAAATAAAAGTAAAAAAAAAATGCCCGGGCTTGATGATGTTCCTTGAGAAACAATC
TGCGCGCCTCTCCGCGGCTCCGAGAGGGACCGAGGCGAAGTATTGATTCGAGTCAGTGTGGAGAGCAGAT
GCGGAGGGGAGGGAGGGGAAGGGGGACAGCACTAACATTACGGGTGAAGGGGGCGGCCGCGGGAATTCGA
TTCTTTTTCAATTGTGATTTCGCGTTGGTTGTGTTGGTGCTGTCTCCTCCTCCTCCTCGTCATCTCCTCT
TCAGACGCACAGTCGAAGCTACACCCCCCCCCCCAATTACTGTGGTTGGCTGGCACCTAGGATCACGCAC
GCACGCTCTCTACCGGGTCTTCATCGACACTTTCATTTCTCCCAGGCTAGGAGAGGTTTTGTTCTTTGCT
GTGGAAGTGTGCTGCTGCCGCTGCTCAGGGGAGGGGCTGCTGCTGTGAGTAGCAAGATTCGTTAGATTAC
GAACGAGGACGACGACGAGGAACACGAGGGGACGCTTTCTTGGTGATTGGGACGGGGGTTCAATCACTAG
TGAATTCGCGGCCGCGGAGCCTGCTTTTTTGTACAAACTTGTGATTACGTACAGATGAACATGGCATCGT
GGTGATTGATGAAACTGCTGCTGTCGGCTTTAACCTCTCTTTAGGCATTGGTTTCGAAGCGGGCAACAAG
CCGAAAGAACTGTACAGCGAAGAGGCAGTCAACGGGGAAACTCAGCAAGCGCACTTACAGGCGATTAAAG
AGCTGATAGCGCGTGACAAAAACCACCCAAGCGTGGTGATGTGGAGTATTGCCAACGAACCCTCGAGGGA
TACCCGTCCGCAAGGTGCACGGGAATATTTCGCGCCACTGGCGGAAGCAACGCGTAAACTCGACCCGACG
CGTCCGATCACCTGCGTCAATGTAATGTTCTGCGACGCTCACACCGATACCATCAGCGATCTCTTTGATG
CCTAGGTACGTAATCACAAGTTTGTACAAAAAAGCAGGCTCCGCGGCCGCGAATTCACTAGTGATTGAAC
CCCCGTCCCAATCACCAAGAAAGCGTCCCCTCGTGTTCCTCGTCGTCGTCCTCGTTCGTAATCTAACGAA
TCTTGCTACTCACAGCAGCAGCCCCTCCCCTGAGCAGCGGCAGCAGCACACTTCCACAGCAAAGAACAAA
ACCTCTCCTAGCCTGGGAGAAATGAAAGTGTCGATGAAGACCCGGTAGAGAGCGTGCGTGCGTGATCCTA
GGTGCCAGCCAACCACAGTAATTGGGGGGGGGGGTGTAGCTTCGACTGTGCGTCTGAAGAGGAGATGACG
AGGAGGAGGAGGAGACAGCACCAACACAACCAACGCGAAATCACAATTGAAAAAGAATCGAATTCCCGCG
GCCGCCCCCTTCACCCGTAATGTTAGTGCTGTCCCCCTTCCCCTCCCTCCCCTCCGCATCTGCTCTCCAC
ACTGACTCGAATCAATACTTCGCCTCGGTCCCTCTCGGAGCCGCGGAGAGGCGCGCAGATTGTTTCTCAA
GGAACATCATCAAGCCCGGGCATTTTTTTTTTACTTTTATTTTTATTTTTCTCGCCGTGGAAGCGGTCAG
ATAGACCGTGCGTTGCAATATTTGCTGGATCAGGAGGGAGGAGGCGGGCGAGGGGTGGCTCGTAGGTGAT
TAGCGGGGGAGTGAGCGCGGAGTTTGTGGATCAGTGCTGTGGAGCGGGGGCTCCGTCTGTGGAGCGTGCG
AGTTGTCGTGTTTTAAATCTTGTGCAGGCCACACCAGTGTAGATGAGGTGATCGCAATCAGGAGTTTCGC
GTGGCGCAAGGGTGGGCGCGCCGACCCAGCTTTCTTGTACAAAGTGGGTTTAAATACCTCGAGCTTCAAT
TCCCACAATGACGTCCACCTTCTGGTCCCGGTAACGCTCAACAAAGATGTCGATCGTGTCTTTGAAAGCC
TTATGATCCAACAGCAACGTCGTCACATCTCGGAACATAATGCCTTTGTGAGGAAAATCAGGAATGGTAC
GGATGCTGTCCGAGATATACTGGATCCGAGGGTCGCCATCCTTGGAGGCCGACATCTTCACTTCCTGAGA
CGAGCAACCACGAGAATCCAAAGCACTGCAACAAAATTGCGGAAGCGGGAGCGTGGAGGTAGCTCGCCAC
GGCAAGTCCACAAGATGCGCCACGGCTCACACCCTGAAGCCCTAGCACTGTGTGAACGAGAATATTTCCA
GTCTGTGTCAAGTGGCGCACGGTAAAGCTTGGTACCCCTACTCCAAGATCGTTCAAACATTTGGCAATAA
AGTTTCTTAAGATTGAATCCTGTTGCCGGTCTTGCGATGATTATCATATAATTTCTGTTGAATTACGTTA
AGCATGTAATAATTAACATGTAATGCATGACGTTATTTATGAGATGGGTTTTTATGATTAGAGTCCCGCA
ATTATACATTTAATACGCGATAGAAAACAAAATATAGCGCGCAAACTAGGATAAATTATCGCGCGCGGTG
TCATCTATGTTACTAGATCGGGGATACAGTCTCAGAAGACCAAAGGGCTATTGAGACTTTTCAACAAAGG
GTAATTTCGGGAAACCTCCTCGGATTCCATTGCCCAGCTATCTGTCACTTCATCGAAAGGACAGTAGAAA
AGGAAGGTGGCTCCTACAAATGCCATCATTGCGATAAAGGAAAGGCTATCATTCAAGATGCCTCTGCCGA
CAGTGGTCCCAAAGATGGACCCCCACCCACGAGGAGCATCGTGGAAAAAGAAGACGTTCCAACCACGTCT
TCAAAGCAAGTGGATTGATGTGACATCTCCACTGACGTAAGGGATGACGCACAATCCCACTATCCTTCGC
AAGACCCTTCCTCTATATAAGGAAGTTCATTTCATTTGGAGAGGACAGCCCAAGCATGGAGAACCGACCT
GCAGGCATGAAAAAGCCTGAACTCACCGCGACGTCTGTCGAGAAGTTTCTGATCGAAAAGTTCGACAGCG
TCTCCGACCTGATGCAGCTCTCGGAGGGCGAAGAATCTCGTGCTTTCAGCTTCGATGTAGGAGGGCGTGG
ATATGTCCTGCGGGTAAATAGCTGCGCCGATGGTTTCTACAAAGATCGTTATGTTTATCGGCACTTTGCA
TCGGCCGCGCTCCCGATTCCGGAAGTGCTTGACATTGGGGAATTCAGCGAGAGCCTGACCTATTGCATCT
CCCGCCGTGCACAGGGTGTCACGTTGCAAGACCTGCCTGAAACCGAACTGCCCGCTGTTCTGCAGCCGGT
CGCGGAGGCCATGGATGCGATCGCTGCGGCCGATCTTAGCCAGACGAGCGGGTTCGGCCCATTCGGACCG
CAAGGAATCGGTCAATACACTACATGGCGTGATTTCATATGCGCGATTGCTGATCCCCATGTGTATCACT
GGCAAACTGTGATGGACGACACCGTCAGTGCGTCCGTCGCGCAGGCTCTCGATGAGCTGATGCTTTGGGC
CGAGGACTGCCCCGAAGTCCGGCACCTCGTGCACGCGGATTTCGGCTCCAACAATGTCCTGACGGACAAT
GGCCGCATAACAGCGGTCATTGACTGGAGCGAGGCGATGTTCGGGGATTCCCAATACGAGGTCGCCAACA
TCTTCTTCTGGAGGCCGTGGTTGGCTTGTATGGAGCAGCAGACGCGCTACTTCGAGCGGAGGCATCCGGA
GCTTGCAGGATCGCCGCGGCTCCGGGCGTATATGCTCCGCATTGGTCTTGACCAACTCTATCAGAGCTTG
GTTGACGGCAATTTCGATGATGCAGCTTGGGCGCAGGGTCGATGCGACGCAATCGTCCGATCCGGAGCCG
GGACTGTCGGGCGTACACAAATCGCCCGCAGAAGCGCGGCCGTCTGGACCGATGGCTGTGTAGAAGTACT
CGCCGATAGTGGAAACCGACGCCCCAGCACTCGTCCGAGGGCAAAGGAATGAGCGGGACTCTGGGGTTCG
GACGGTACGCTGAAATCACCAGTCTCTCTCTACAAATCTATCTCTCTCTATTTTCTCCATAAATAATGTG
TGAGTAGTTTCCCGATAAGGGAAATTAGGGTTCTTATAGGGTTTCGCTCATGTGTTGAGCATATAAGAAA
CCCTTAGTATGTATTTGTATTTGTAAAATACTTCTATCAATAAAATTTCTAATTCCTAAAACCAAAATCC
AGTACTAAAATCCAGATCTCCTAAAGTCCCTATAGATCTTTGTCGTGAATATAAACCAGACACGAGACGA
CTAAACCTGGAGCCCAGACGCCGTTCGAAGCTAGAAGTACCGCTTAGGCAGGAGGCCGTTAGGGAAAAGA
TGCTAAGGCAGGGTTGGTTACGTTGACTCCCCCGTAGGTTTGGTTTAAATATGATGAAGTGGACGGAAGG
AAGGAGGAAGACAAGGAAGGATAAGGTTGCAGGCCCTGTGCAAGGTAAGAAGATGGAAATTTGATAGAGG
TACGCTACTATACTTATACTATACGCTAAGGGAATGCTTGTATTTATACCCTATACCCCCTAATAACCCC
TTATCAATTTAAGAAATAATCCGCATAAGCCCCCGCTTAAAAATTGGTATCAGAGCCATGAATAGGTCTA
TGACCAAAACTCAAGAGGATAAAACCTCACCAAAATACGAAAGAGTTCTTAACTCTAAAGATAAAAGATC
TTTCAAGATCAAAACTAGTTCCCTCACACCGGTGACGGGGATCGCATGCGATATCTCGAGATCTAGCTTG
GCGTAATCATGGTCATAGCTGTTTCCTGTGTGAAATTGTTATCCGCTCACAATTCCACACAACATACGAG
CCGGAAGCATAAAGTGTAAAGCCTGGGGTGCCTAATGAGTGAGCTAACTCACATTAATTGCGTTGTGCTC
ACTGCCCGCTTTCCAGTCGGGAAACCTGTCGTGCCAGCTGCATTAATGAATCGGCCAACGCGCGGGGAGA
GGCGGTTTGCGTATTGGGCGCTCTTCCGCTTCCTCGCTCACTGACTCGCTGCGCTCGGTCGTTCGGCTGC
GGCGAGCGGTATCAGCTCACTCAAAGGCGGTAATACGGTTATCCACAGAATCAGGGGATAACGCAGGAAA
GAACATGTGAGCAAAAGGCCAGCAAAAGGCCAGGAACCGTAAAAAGGCCGCGTTGCTGGCGTTTTTCCAT
AGGCTCCGCCCCCCTGACGAGCATCACAAAAATCGACGCTCAAGTCAGAGGTGGCGAAACCCGACAGGAC
TATAAAGATACCAGGCGTTTCCCCCTGGAAGCTCCCTCGTGCGCTCTCCTGTTCCGACCCTGCCGCTTAC
CGGATACCTGTCCGCCTTTCTCCCTTCGGGAAGCGTGGCGCTTTCTCATAGCTCACGCTGTAGGTATCTC
AGTTCGGTGTAGGTCGTTCGCTCCAAGCTGGGCTGTGTGCACGAACCCCCCGTTCAGCCCGACCGCTGCG
CCTTATCCGGTAACTATCGTCTTGAGTCCAACCCGGTAAGACACGACTTATCGCCACTGGCAGCAGCCAC
TGGTAACAGGATTAGCAGAGCGAGGTATGTAGGCGGTGCTACAGAGTTCTTGAAGTGGTGGCCTAACTAC
GGCTACACTAGAAGAACAGTATTTGGTATCTGCGCTCTGCTGAAGCCAGTTACCTTCGGAAAAAGAGTTG
GTAGCTCTTGATCCGGCAAACAAACCACCGCTGGTAGCGGTGGTTTTTTTGTTTGCAAGCAGCAGATTAC
GCGCAGAAAAAAAGGATCTCAAGAAGATCCTTTGATCTTTTCTACGGGGTCTGACGCTCAGTGGAACGAA
AACTCACGTTAAGGGATTTTGGTCATGAGATTATCAAAAAGGATCTTCACCTAGATCCTTTTAAATTAAA
AATGAAGTTTTAAATCAATCTAAAGTATATATGAGTAAACTTGGTCTGACAGTTACCAATGCTTAATCAG
TGAGGCACCTATCTCAGCGATCTGTCTATTTCGTTCATCCATAGTTGCCTGACTCCCCGTCGTGTAGATA
ACTACGATACGGGAGGGCTTACCATCTGGCCCCAGTGCTGCAATGATACCGCGAGACCCACGCTCACCGG
CTCCAGATTTATCAGCAATAAACCAGCCAGCCGGAAGGGCCGAGCGCAGAAGTGGTCCTGCAACTTTATC
CGCCTCCATCCAGTCTATTAATTGTTGCCGGGAAGCTAGAGTAAGTAGTTCGCCAGTTAATAGTTTGCGC
AACGTTGTTGCCATTGCTACAGGCATCGTGGTGTCACGCTCGTCGTTTGGTATGGCTTCATTCAGCTCCG
GTTCCCAACGATCAAGGCGAGTTACATGATCCCCCATGTTGTGCAAAAAAGCGGTTAGCTCCTTCGGTCC
TCCGATCGTTGTCAGAAGTAAGTTGGCCGCAGTGTTATCACTCATGGTTATGGCAGCACTGCATAATTCT
CTTACTGTCATGCCATCCGTAAGATGCTTTTCTGTGACTGGTGAGTACTCAACCAAGTCATTCTGAGAAT
AGTGTATGCGGCGACCGAGTTGCTCTTGCCCGGCGTCAATACGGGATAATACCGCGCCACATAGCAGAAC
TTTAAAAGTGCTCATCATTGGAAAACGTTCTTCGGGGCGAAAACTCTCAAGGATCTTACCGCTGTTGAGA
TCCAGTTCGATGTAACCCACTCGTGCACCCAACTGATCTTCAGCATCTTTTACTTTCACCAGCGTTTCTG
GGTGAGCAAAAACAGGAAGGCAAAATGCCGCAAAAAAGGGAATAAGGGCGACACGGAAATGTTGAATACT
CATACTCTTCCTTTTTCAATATTATTGAAGCATTTATCAGGGTTATTGTCTCATGAGCGGATACATATTT
GAATGTATTTAGAAAAATAAACAAATAGGGGTTCCGCGCACATTTCCCCGAAAAGTGC
